Addgene plasmid #57654: tdEos-Paxillin-KM-C-10
Purpose: Localization: Focal Adhesions, Excitation: 505 / 569, Emission: 516 / 581
Depositing lab: Michael Davidson. Depositing organization: Florida State University, Tallahassee. Publication: Nanoscale architecture of integrin-based cell adhesions. Kanchanawong P, Shtengel G, Pasapera AM, Ramko EB, Davidson MW, Hess HF, Waterman CM. Nature. 2010 Nov 25;468(7323):580-4. doi: 10.1038/nature09621. PubMed 21107430.
Backbone
  Vector backbone: tdEos-C1
  Backbone size w/o insert (bp): 4750
  Vector type: Mammalian Expression
  Selectable markers: Neomycin (select with G418)
Growth in bacteria
  Bacterial resistance: Kanamycin, 50 μg/mL
  Growth temperature: 37°C
  Growth strain: DH5alpha
  Copy number: High Copy
Gene/Insert
  Gene/Insert name: Paxillin KM
  Species: G. gallus (chicken)
  Mutation: Mutation to remove Kozak sequence
  Promoter: CMV
  Tag / fusion protein: tdEos (N terminal on backbone)
  Cloning method: Unknown
  Sequencing primers: 5′ CMV-F; 3′ SV40pA-R
Terms and licenses: Academic/Nonprofit Terms; Industry Terms
Depositor comments: . Excitation = 505 / 569; Emission = 516 / 581
How to cite: tdEos-Paxillin-KM-C-10 was a gift from Michael Davidson (Addgene plasmid # 57654 ; http://n2t.net/addgene:57654 ; RRID:Addgene_57654)
