[The description below was written by a language model from this plasmid's Addgene catalogue record and pLannotate feature annotations shown in this document.]
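Description:
tdEos-Paxillin-KM-C-10 is a mammalian expression plasmid built on the tdEos-C1 backbone, a C1-style fluorescent protein fusion vector, with a sequenced length of about 7.1 kb. It is propagated in E. coli from a high-copy ColE1/pUC-type origin and also carries an f1 phage origin. A single Tn5 aminoglycoside phosphotransferase gene (NeoR/KanR) serves both hosts: a bacterial bla promoter drives it for kanamycin selection, and an adjacent SV40 enhancer/early promoter drives it in mammalian cells for G418 selection, with an HSV TK polyadenylation signal downstream. The short ble, bGH poly(A) and large T antigen fragments in the automated annotation appear to be backbone remnants rather than functional elements.

The expression cassette uses the human CMV immediate early enhancer and promoter to drive a fusion of tdEos to the N-terminus of chicken (Gallus gallus) paxillin, terminated by an SV40 polyadenylation signal. tdEos shows up in the feature table as two consecutive Eos-family coding regions, consistent with a tandem dimer of the green-to-red photoconvertible protein derived from the coral Lobophyllia hemprichii. The "KM" insert carries a mutation that removes the Kozak sequence; this presumably discourages internal translation initiation at the paxillin start, although the record does not state the rationale.

Paxillin is a cytoskeletal adaptor involved in actin-membrane attachment at cell-matrix adhesion sites, so the fusion labels focal adhesions. The recorded excitation/emission values are 505/516 nm for the green state and 569/581 nm for the red state. Photoconversion suits the construct to single-molecule localization imaging, and the associated publication concerns the nanoscale architecture of integrin-based adhesions.
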