Features (pLannotate 1.2.2; 16 found; start..end, strand, type, name):
      1..304     +  enhancer       CMV enhancer: human cytomegalovirus immediate early enhancer
    305..508     +  promoter       CMV promoter: human cytomegalovirus (CMV) immediate early promoter
    553..1230    +  CDS            d2EosFP: d2EosFP is a photoconvertible red fluorescent protein published in 2004, derived from Lobophyllia hemprichii.
   1278..1954    +  CDS            EosFP (fragment): green-to-red photoswitchable fluorescent protein (Wiedenmann et al., 2004)
   1984..3657    +  CDS            PXN: PAXI_CHICK - Experimental evidence at protein level: Swiss-Prot protein existence level 1. Cytoskeletal protein involved in actin-membrane attachment at sites of cell adhesion to the extracellular matrix (focal adhesion). Binds in vitro to vinculin as well as to the SH3 domain of c-SRC and, when tyrosine phosphorylated, to the SH2 domain of v-CRK. From Gallus gallus (Chicken).
   3683..3767    +  CDS            large T antigen (fragment): large T antigen from SV40 (simian virus 40)
   3790..3911    +  polyA_signal   SV40 poly(A) signal: SV40 polyadenylation signal
   3945..4373    -  rep_origin     f1 ori (sequence partly withheld): f1 bacteriophage origin of replication; arrow indicates direction of (+) strand synthesis
   4400..4504    +  promoter       AmpR promoter: bla
   4506..4863    +  promoter       SV40 promoter: SV40 enhancer and early promoter
   4898..5692    +  CDS            NeoR/KanR: aminoglycoside phosphotransferase from Tn5; aph(3')-II (or nptII); confers resistance to neomycin, kanamycin, and G418 (Geneticin®)
   5713..5865    +  CDS            ble (fragment): BLE_KLEPN - Experimental evidence at protein level: Swiss-Prot protein existence level 1. Binding protein with a strong affinity to the bleomycin family of antibiotics. Binds to CL990; an antimitotic-antibiotic compound. From Klebsiella pneumoniae.
   5924..5971    +  polyA_signal   HSV TK poly(A) signal: herpes simplex virus thymidine kinase polyadenylation signal (Cole and Stacy, 1985)
   6062..6078    -  polyA_signal   bGH poly(A) signal (fragment): bovine growth hormone polyadenylation signal
   6300..6888    +  rep_origin     ori: high-copy-number ColE1/pMB1/pBR322/pUC origin of replication
   7003..7062    +  enhancer       CMV enhancer (fragment): human cytomegalovirus immediate early enhancer
>Addgene plasmid #57654 | tdEos-Paxillin-KM-C-10 | addgene full sequence | sequence record 218286 | Addgene NGS Result
CGTTACATAACTTACGGTAAATGGCCCGCCTGGCTGACCGCCCAACGACCCCCGCCCATTGACGTCAATA
ATGACGTATGTTCCCATAGTAACGCCAATAGGGACTTTCCATTGACGTCAATGGGTGGAGTATTTACGGT
AAACTGCCCACTTGGCAGTACATCAAGTGTATCATATGCCAAGTACGCCCCCTATTGACGTCAATGACGG
TAAATGGCCCGCCTGGCATTATGCCCAGTACATGACCTTATGGGACTTTCCTACTTGGCAGTACATCTAC
GTATTAGTCATCGCTATTACCATGGTGATGCGGTTTTGGCAGTACATCAATGGGCGTGGATAGCGGTTTG
ACTCACGGGGATTTCCAAGTCTCCACCCCATTGACGTCAATGGGAGTTTGTTTTGGCACCAAAATCAACG
GGACTTTCCAAAATGTCGTAACAACTCCGCCCCATTGACGCAAATGGGCGGTAGGCGTGTACGGTGGGAG
GTCTATATAAGCAGAGCTGGTTTAGTGAACCGTCAGATCCGCTAGCGCTACCGGTCGCCACCATGAGTGC
GATTAAGCCAGACATGAAGATCAACCTCCGTATGGAAGGCAACGTAAACGGGCACCACTTTGTGATCGAC
GGAGATGGTACAGGCAAGCCTTTTGAGGGAAAACAGAGTATGGATCTTGAAGTCAAAGAGGGCGGACCTC
TGCCTTTTGCCTTTGATATCCTGACCACTGCATTCCATTACGGCAACAGGGTATTCGCCGAATATCCAGA
CCACATACAAGACTATTTTAAGCAGTCGTTTCCTAAGGGGTATTCGTGGGAACGAAGCTTGACTTTCGAA
GACGGGGGCATTTGCATTGCCAGAAACGACATAACAATGGAAGGGGACACTTTCTATAATAAAGTTCGAT
TTCACGGTGTAAACTTTCCCGCCAATGGTCCAGTTATGCAGAAGAAGACGCTGAAATGGGAGCCCTCCAC
TGAGAAAATGTATGTGCGTGATGGAGTGCTGACTGGTGATATTCGCATGGCTTTGTTGCTTGAAGGAAAT
GCCCATTACCGATGTGACTTCAGAACTACTTACAAAGCTAAGGAGAAGGGTGTCAAGTTACCAGGCTACC
ACTTTGTGGACCACTGCATTGAGATTTTAAGCCATGACAAAGATTACAACAAGGTTAAGCTGTATGAGCA
TGCTGTTGCTCATTCTGGATTGCCTGACAATGCCAGACGATCCGGTAGCGGTCACGGTACTGGTTCTACT
GGTTCTGGTTCTTCTGAGAGTGCGATTAAGCCAGACATGAAGATCAACCTCCGTATGGAAGGCAACGTAA
ACGGGCACCACTTTGTGATCGACGGAGATGGTACAGGCAAGCCTTTTGAGGGAAAACAGAGTATGGATCT
TGAAGTCAAAGAGGGCGGACCTCTGCCTTTTGCCTTTGATATCCTGACCACTGCATTCCATTACGGCAAC
AGGGTATTCGCCGAATATCCAGACCACATACAAGACTATTTTAAGCAGTCGTTTCCTAAGGGGTATTCGT
GGGAACGAAGCTTGACTTTCGAAGACGGGGGCATTTGCATTGCCAGAAACGACATAACAATGGAAGGGGA
CACTTTCTATAATAAAGTTCGATTTCACGGTGTAAACTTTCCCGCCAATGGTCCAGTTATGCAGAAGAAG
ACGCTGAAATGGGAGCCCTCCACTGAGAAAATGTATGTGCGTGATGGAGTGCTGACTGGTGATATTCGCA
TGGCTTTGTTGCTTGAAGGAAATGCCCATTACCGATGTGACTTCAGAACTACTTACAAAGCTAAGGAGAA
GGGTGTCAAGTTACCAGGCTACCACTTTGTGGACCACTGCATTGAGATTTTAAGCCATGACAAAGATTAC
AACAAGGTTAAGCTGTATGAGCATGCTGTTGCTCATTCTGGATTGCCTGACAATGCCAGACGATCCGGAC
TCAGATCTGGCAGCAGTGGAGGTGACGACCTCGATGCCTTACTGGCAGACCTGGAATCCACCACCTCGCA
TATCTCTAAGCGACCGGTGTTTCTAACAGAGGAAACGCCTTACTCCTACCCAACTGGAAACCATACGTAC
CAGGAGATTGCTGTGCCACCGCCGGTGCCCCCGCCGCCTTCCAGTGAGGCCCTAAATGGCACTGTGATTG
ACCCCTTAGACCAGTGGCAACCCAGCGTGTCCAGATACGGCCACCAGCAACCTCAGTCCCAGTCTCCGAT
ATACAGCTCTAGTGCCAAAAGCTCCAGTGCCTCTGTTCCTAGAGACGGGCTCAGCTCCCCTTCTCCCCGT
GCCAGTGAGGAGGAACACGTGTACAGCTTCCCAAACAAGCAGAAGTCTGCAGAACCATCTCCCTCACTGA
CCAGCACCTCCCTGGGCAGCAACCTCTCGGAACTGGACAGGCTTCTCCTGGAACTGAATGCTGTTCAACA
TAATCCCCCCAGTGGCTTCTCAGCAGATGAAGTCAGCAGAAGCCCATCACTGCCCAATGTGACCGGACCT
CACTATGTCATCCCAGAGAGCAGCAGCTCTGCAGGAGGGAAGGCTGCACCCCCTACAAAAGAAAAACCAA
AGCGGAATGGTGGGCGTGGGATTGAAGATGTGCGTCCCAGTGTGGAGAGCCTGCTGGATGAGCTGGAGAG
CTCTGTGCCAAGCCCAGTCCCTGCAATCACTGTGAGCCAAGGGGAGGTGAGCAGCCCCCAGCGTGTCAAC
GCCAGTCAGCAGCAGACCCGTATCTCTGCTTCTTCAGCTACACGAGAACTGGATGAGCTGATGGCGTCCC
TCTCTGACTTTAAGTTCATGGCACAGGGGAAAGCCGGCGGCAGCAGCTCCCCACCATCCACCACCCCAAA
GCCTGGCAGTCAGCTGGACACCATGCTGGGAAGTCTGCAGTCTGACCTGAACAAACTGGGGGTAGCGACG
GTCGCCAAGGGTGTGTGCGGAGCCTGCAAGAAGCCGATTGCTGGGCAGGTAGTTACAGCCATGGGGAAGA
CCTGGCACCCTGAGCACTTCGTCTGCACCCACTGCCAGGAGGAGATTGGATCACGGAACTTCTTTGAGCG
GGATGGGCAGCCCTACTGTGAGAAGGACTATCACAACCTCTTCTCTCCTCGCTGCTACTACTGCAATGGG
CCAATCCTTGATAAAGTGGTGACGGCTTTGGACAGGACGTGGCACCCTGAACACTTTTTCTGTGCCCAGT
GTGGAGTTTTCTTTGGACCTGAAGGATTTCATGAGAAGGATGGCAAAGCCTATTGCCGCAAGGACTACTT
TGACATGTTTGCTCCCAAGTGTGGAGGCTGTGCCCGGGCTATCCTGGAAAATTACATTTCTGCCTTAAAC
ACCCTGTGGCACCCTGAGTGCTTTGTCTGTCGGGAATGTTTCACACCGTTCATCAACGGCAGCTTCTTCG
AGCACGACGGGCAGCCCTACTGCGAGGTGCATTACCACGAGCGCCGCGGCTCGCTGTGCTCTGGCTGCCA
GAAGCCCATCACGGGACGCTGCATCACTGCCATGGGCAAGAAATTTCACCCCGAACACTTTGTCTGTGCC
TTCTGCCTCAAGCAGCTCAACAAAGGAACCTTCAAAGAACAGAACGACAAGCCCTACTGTCAGAACTGCT
TTCTCAAACTCTTCTGTTAAGGATCCACCGGATCTAGATAACTGATCATAATCAGCCATACCACATTTGT
AGAGGTTTTACTTGCTTTAAAAAACCTCCCACACCTCCCCCTGAACCTGAAACATAAAATGAATGCAATT
GTTGTTGTTAACTTGTTTATTGCAGCTTATAATGGTTACAAATAAAGCAATAGCATCACAAATTTCACAA
ATAAAGCATTTTTTTCACTGCATTCTAGTTGTGGTTTGTCCAAACTCATCAATGTATCTTAACGCGTAAA
TTGTAAGCGTTAATATTTTGTTAAAATTCGCGTTAAATTTTTGTTAAATCAGCTCATTTTTTAACCAATA
GGCCGAAATCGGCAAAATCCCTTATAAATCAAAAGAATAGACCGAGATAGGGT
[37 nt withheld, positions 4044-4080]
AAAGAACGTGGACTCCAACGTCAAAGG
[49 nt withheld, positions 4108-4156]
T
[91 nt withheld, positions 4158-4248]
G
[124 nt withheld, positions 4250-4373]
CAGGTGGCACTTTTCGGGGAAATGTGCGCGGAACCCCTATTTGTTTATTTTTCTAAATACATTCAAATAT
GTATCCGCTCATGAGACAATAACCCTGATAAATGCTTCAATAATATTGAAAAAGGAAGAGTCCTGAGGCG
GAAAGAACCAGCTGTGGAATGTGTGTCAGTTAGGGTGTGGAAAGTCCCCAGGCTCCCCAGCAGGCAGAAG
TATGCAAAGCATGCATCTCAATTAGTCAGCAACCAGGTGTGGAAAGTCCCCAGGCTCCCCAGCAGGCAGA
AGTATGCAAAGCATGCATCTCAATTAGTCAGCAACCATAGTCCCGCCCCTAACTCCGCCCATCCCGCCCC
TAACTCCGCCCAGTTCCGCCCATTCTCCGCCCCATGGCTGACTAATTTTTTTTATTTATGCAGAGGCCGA
GGCCGCCTCGGCCTCTGAGCTATTCCAGAAGTAGTGAGGAGGCTTTTTTGGAGGCCTAGGCTTTTGCAAA
GATCGATCAAGAGACAGGATGAGGATCGTTTCGCATGATTGAACAAGATGGATTGCACGCAGGTTCTCCG
GCCGCTTGGGTGGAGAGGCTATTCGGCTATGACTGGGCACAACAGACAATCGGCTGCTCTGATGCCGCCG
TGTTCCGGCTGTCAGCGCAGGGGCGCCCGGTTCTTTTTGTCAAGACCGACCTGTCCGGTGCCCTGAATGA
ACTGCAAGACGAGGCAGCGCGGCTATCGTGGCTGGCCACGACGGGCGTTCCTTGCGCAGCTGTGCTCGAC
GTTGTCACTGAAGCGGGAAGGGACTGGCTGCTATTGGGCGAAGTGCCGGGGCAGGATCTCCTGTCATCTC
ACCTTGCTCCTGCCGAGAAAGTATCCATCATGGCTGATGCAATGCGGCGGCTGCATACGCTTGATCCGGC
TACCTGCCCATTCGACCACCAAGCGAAACATCGCATCGAGCGAGCACGTACTCGGATGGAAGCCGGTCTT
GTCGATCAGGATGATCTGGACGAAGAGCATCAGGGGCTCGCGCCAGCCGAACTGTTCGCCAGGCTCAAGG
CGAGCATGCCCGACGGCGAGGATCTCGTCGTGACCCATGGCGATGCCTGCTTGCCGAATATCATGGTGGA
AAATGGCCGCTTTTCTGGATTCATCGACTGTGGCCGGCTGGGTGTGGCGGACCGCTATCAGGACATAGCG
TTGGCTACCCGTGATATTGCTGAAGAGCTTGGCGGCGAATGGGCTGACCGCTTCCTCGTGCTTTACGGTA
TCGCCGCTCCCGATTCGCAGCGCATCGCCTTCTATCGCCTTCTTGACGAGTTCTTCTGAGCGGGACTCTG
GGGTTCGAAATGACCGACCAAGCGACGCCCAACCTGCCATCACGAGATTTCGATTCCACCGCCGCCTTCT
ATGAAAGGTTGGGCTTCGGAATCGTTTTCCGGGACGCCGGCTGGATGATCCTCCAGCGCGGGGATCTCAT
GCTGGAGTTCTTCGCCCACCCTAGGGGGAGGCTAACTGAAACACGGAAGGAGACAATACCGGAAGGAACC
CGCGCTATGACGGCAATAAAAAGACAGAATAAAACGCACGGTGTTGGGTCGTTTGTTCATAAACGCGGGG
TTCGGTCCCAGGGCTGGCACTCTGTCGATACCCCACCGAGACCCCATTGGGGCCAATACGCCCGCGTTTC
TTCCTTTTCCCCACCCCACCCCCCAAGTTCGGGTGAAGGCCCAGGGCTCGCAGCCAACGTCGGGGCGGCA
GGCCCTGCCATAGCCTCAGGTTACTCATATATACTTTAGATTGATTTAAAACTTCATTTTTAATTTAAAA
GGATCTAGGTGAAGATCCTTTTTGATAATCTCATGACCAAAATCCCTTAACGTGAGTTTTCGTTCCACTG
AGCGTCAGACCCCGTAGAAAAGATCAAAGGATCTTCTTGAGATCCTTTTTTTCTGCGCGTAATCTGCTGC
TTGCAAACAAAAAAACCACCGCTACCAGCGGTGGTTTGTTTGCCGGATCAAGAGCTACCAACTCTTTTTC
CGAAGGTAACTGGCTTCAGCAGAGCGCAGATACCAAATACTGTTCTTCTAGTGTAGCCGTAGTTAGGCCA
CCACTTCAAGAACTCTGTAGCACCGCCTACATACCTCGCTCTGCTAATCCTGTTACCAGTGGCTGCTGCC
AGTGGCGATAAGTCGTGTCTTACCGGGTTGGACTCAAGACGATAGTTACCGGATAAGGCGCAGCGGTCGG
GCTGAACGGGGGGTTCGTGCACACAGCCCAGCTTGGAGCGAACGACCTACACCGAACTGAGATACCTACA
GCGTGAGCTATGAGAAAGCGCCACGCTTCCCGAAGGGAGAAAGGCGGACAGGTATCCGGTAAGCGGCAGG
GTCGGAACAGGAGAGCGCACGAGGGAGCTTCCAGGGGGAAACGCCTGGTATCTTTATAGTCCTGTCGGGT
TTCGCCACCTCTGACTTGAGCGTCGATTTTTGTGATGCTCGTCAGGGGGGCGGAGCCTATGGAAAAACGC
CAGCAACGCGGCCTTTTTACGGTTCCTGGCCTTTTGCTGGCCTTTTGCTCACATGTTCTTTCCTGCGTTA
TCCCCTGATTCTGTGGATAACCGTATTACCGCCATGCATTAGTTATTAATAGTAATCAATTACGGGGTCA
TTAGTTCATAGCCCATATATGGAGTTCCG
