>Addgene plasmid #57654 | tdEos-Paxillin-KM-C-10 | depositor partial sequence | sequence record 88808 | insert sequence
ACGTCAGATCCGCTAGCGCTACCGGTCGCCACCATGAGTGCGATTAAGCCAGACATGAAGATCAACCTCC
GTATGGAAGGCAACGTAAACGGGCACCACTTTGTGATCGACGGAGATGGTACAGGCAAGCCTTTTGAGGG
AAAACAGAGTATGGATCTTGAAGTCAAAGAGGGCGGACCTCTGCCTTTTGCCTTTGATATCCTGACCACT
GCATTCCATTACGGCAACAGGGTATTCGCCGAATATCCAGACCACATACAAGACTATTTTAAGCAGTCGT
TTCCTAAGGGGTATTCGTGGGAACGAAGCTTGACTTTCGAAGACGGGGGCATTTGCATTGCCAGAAACGA
CATAACAATGGAAGGGGACACTTTCTATAATAAAGTTCGATTTCACGGTGTAAACTTTCCCGCCAATGGT
CCAGTTATGCAGAAGAAGACGCTGAAATGGGAGCCCTCCACTGAGAAAATGTATGTGCGTGATGGAGTGC
TGACTGGTGATATTCGCATGGCTTTGTTGCTTGAAGGAAATGCCCATTACCGATGTGACTTCAGAACTAC
TTACAAAGCTAAGGAGAAGGGTGTCAAGTTACCAGGCTACCACTTTGTGGACCACTGCATTGAGATTTTA
AGCCATGACAAAGATTACAACAAGGTTAAGCTGTATGAGCATGCTGTTGCTCATTCTGGATTGCCTGACA
ATGCCAGACGATCCGGTAGCGGTCACGGTACTGGTTCTACTGGTTCTGGTTCTTCTGAGAGTGCGATTAA
GCCAGACATGAAGATCAACCTCCGTATGGAAGGCAACGTAAACGGGCACCACTTTGTGATCGACGGAGAT
GGTACAGGCAAGCCTTTTGAGGGAAAACAGAGTATGGATCTTGAAGTCAAAGAGGGCGGACCTCTGCCTT
TTGCCTTTGATATCCTGACCACTGCATTCCATTACGGCAACAGGGTATTCGCCGAATATCCAGACCACAT
ACAAGACTATTTTAAGCAGTCGTTTCCTAAGGGGTATTCGTGGGAACGAAGCTTGACTTTCGAAGACGGG
GGCATTTGCATTGCCAGAAACGACATAACAATGGAAGGGGACACTTTCTATAATAAAGTTCGATTTCACG
GTGTAAACTTTCCCGCCAATGGTCCAGTTATGCAGAAGAAGACGCTGAAATGGGAGCCCTCCACTGAGAA
AATGTATGTGCGTGATGGAGTGCTGACTGGTGATATTCGCATGGCTTTGTTGCTTGAAGGAAATGCCCAT
TACCGATGTGACTTCAGAACTACTTACAAAGCTAAGGAGAAGGGTGTCAAGTTACCAGGCTACCACTTTG
TGGACCACTGCATTGAGATTTTAAGCCATGACAAAGATTACAACAAGGTTAAGCTGTATGAGCATGCTGT
TGCTCATTCTGGATTGCCTGACAATGCCAGACGATCCGGACTCAGATCTGGCAGCAGTGGAGGTGACGAC
CTCGATGCCTTACTGGCAGACCTGGAATCCACCACCTCGCATATCTCTAAGCGACCGGTGTTTCTAACAG
AGGAAACGCCTTACTCCTACCCAACTGGAAACCATACGTACCAGGAGATTGCTGTGCCACCGCCGGTGCC
CCCGCCGCCTTCCAGTGAGGCCCTAAATGGCACTGTGATTGACCCCTTAGACCAGTGGCAACCCAGCGTG
TCCAGATACGGCCACCAGCAACCTCAGTCCCAGTCTCCGATATACAGCTCTAGTGCCAAAAGCTCCAGTG
CCTCTGTTCCTAGAGACGGGCTCAGCTCCCCTTCTCCCCGTGCCAGTGAGGAGGAACACGTGTACAGCTT
CCCAAACAAGCAGAAGTCTGCAGAACCATCTCCCTCACTGACCAGCACCTCCCTGGGCAGCAACCTCTCG
GAACTGGACAGGCTTCTCCTGGAACTGAATGCTGTTCAACATAATCCCCCCAGTGGCTTCTCAGCAGATG
AAGTCAGCAGAAGCCCATCACTGCCCAATGTGACCGGACCTCACTATGTCATCCCAGAGAGCAGCAGCTC
TGCAGGAGGGAAGGCTGCACCCCCTACAAAAGAAAAACCAAAGCGGAATGGTGGGCGTGGGATTGAAGAT
GTGCGTCCCAGTGTGGAGAGCCTGCTGGATGAGCTGGAGAGCTCTGTGCCAAGCCCAGTCCCTGCAATCA
CTGTGAGCCAAGGGGAGGTGAGCAGCCCCCAGCGTGTCAACGCCAGTCAGCAGCAGACCCGTATCTCTGC
TTCTTCAGCTACACGAGAACTGGATGAGCTGATGGCGTCCCTCTCTGACTTTAAGTTCATGGCACAGGGG
AAAGCCGGCGGCAGCAGCTCCCCACCATCCACCACCCCAAAGCCTGGCAGTCAGCTGGACACCATGCTGG
GAAGTCTGCAGTCTGACCTGAACAAACTGGGGGTAGCGACGGTCGCCAAGGGTGTGTGCGGAGCCTGCAA
GAAGCCGATTGCTGGGCAGGTAGTTACAGCCATGGGGAAGACCTGGCACCCTGAGCACTTCGTCTGCACC
CACTGCCAGGAGGAGATTGGATCACGGAACTTCTTTGAGCGGGATGGGCAGCCCTACTGTGAGAAGGACT
ATCACAACCTCTTCTCTCCTCGCTGCTACTACTGCAATGGGCCAATCCTTGATAAAGTGGTGACGGCTTT
GGACAGGACGTGGCACCCTGAACACTTTTTCTGTGCCCAGTGTGGAGTTTTCTTTGGACCTGAAGGATTT
CATGAGAAGGATGGCAAAGCCTATTGCCGCAAGGACTACTTTGACATGTTTGCTCCCAAGTGTGGAGGCT
GTGCCCGGGCTATCCTGGAAAATTACATTTCTGCCTTAAACACCCTGTGGCACCCTGAGTGCTTTGTCTG
TCGGGAATGTTTCACACCGTTCATCAACGGCAGCTTCTTCGAGCACGACGGGCAGCCCTACTGCGAGGTG
CATTACCACGAGCGCCGCGGCTCGCTGTGCTCTGGCTGCCAGAAGCCCATCACGGGACGCTGCATCACTG
CCATGGGCAAGAAATTTCACCCCGAACACTTTGTCTGTGCCTTCTGCCTCAAGCAGCTCAACAAAGGAAC
CTTCAAAGAACAGAACGACAAGCCCTACTGTCAGAACTGCTTTCTCAAACTCTTCTGTTAAGGATCCACC
GGATCTAGATAACTGATCATAATCAGCCATACCACATT
